>Addgene plasmid #82500 | pGLO-GFP-1UAG | depositor full sequence | sequence record 156567 | pGLO-GFP-1UAG
ATCGATGCATAATGTGCCTGTCAAATGGACGAAGCAGGGATTCTGCAAACCCTATGCTACTCCGTCAAGC
CGTCAATTGTCTGATTCGTTACCAATTATGACAACTTGACGGCTACATCATTCACTTTTTCTTCACAACC
GGCACGGAACTCGCTCGGGCTGGCCCCGGTGCATTTTTTAAATACCCGCGAGAAATAGAGTTGATCGTCA
AAACCAACATTGCGACCGACGGTGGCGATAGGCATCCGGGTGGTGCTCAAAAGCAGCTTCGCCTGGCTGA
TACGTTGGTCCTCGCGCCAGCTTAAGACGCTAATCCCTAACTGCTGGCGGAAAAGATGTGACAGACGCGA
CGGCGACAAGCAAACATGCTGTGCGACGCTGGCGATATCAAAATTGCTGTCTGCCAGGTGATCGCTGATG
TACTGACAAGCCTCGCGTACCCGATTATCCATCGGTGGATGGAGCGACTCGTTAATCGCTTCCATGCGCC
GCAGTAACAATTGCTCAAGCAGATTTATCGCCAGCAGCTCCGAATAGCGCCCTTCCCCTTGCCCGGCGTT
AATGATTTGCCCAAACAGGTCGCTGAAATGCGGCTGGTGCGCTTCATCCGGGCGAAAGAACCCCGTATTG
GCAAATATTGACGGCCAGTTAAGCCATTCATGCCAGTAGGCGCGCGGACGAAAGTAAACCCACTGGTGAT
ACCATTCGCGAGCCTCCGGATGACGACCGTAGTGATGAATCTCTCCTGGCGGGAACAGCAAAATATCACC
CGGTCGGCAAACAAATTCTCGTCCCTGATTTTTCACCACCCCCTGACCGCGAATGGTGAGATTGAGAATA
TAACCTTTCATTCCCAGCGGTCGGTCGATAAAAAAATCGAGATAACCGTTGGCCTCAATCGGCGTTAAAC
CCGCCACCAGATGGGCATTAAACGAGTATCCCGGCAGCAGGGGATCATTTTGCGCTTCAGCCATACTTTT
CATACTCCCGCCATTCAGAGAAGAAACCAATTGTCCATATTGCATCAGACATTGCCGTCACTGCGTCTTT
TACTGGCTCTTCTCGCTAACCAAACCGGTAACCCCGCTTATTAAAAGCATTCTGTAACAAAGCGGGACCA
AAGCCATGACAAAAACGCGTAACAAAAGTGTCTATAATCACGGCAGAAAAGTCCACATTGATTATTTGCA
CGGCGTCACACTTTGCTATGCCATAGCATTTTTATCCATAAGATTAGCGGATCCTACCTGACGCTTTTTA
TCGCAACTCTCTACTGTTTCTCCATACCCGTTTTTTTGGGCTAGAAATAATTTTGTTTAACTTTAAGAAG
GAGATATACATATGGCTTAGAGCAAAGGAGAAGAACTTTTCACTGGAGTTGTCCCAATTCTTGTTGAATT
AGATGGTGATGTTAATGGGCACAAATTTTCTGTCAGTGGAGAGGGTGAAGGTGATGCTACATACGGAAAG
CTTACCCTTAAATTTATTTGCACTACTGGAAAACTACCTGTTCCATGGCCAACACTTGTCACTACTTTCT
CTTATGGTGTTCAATGCTTTTCCCGTTATCCGGATCATATGAAACGGCATGACTTTTTCAAGAGTGCCAT
GCCCGAAGGTTATGTACAGGAACGCACTATATCTTTCAAAGATGACGGGAACTACAAGACGCGTGCTGAA
GTCAAGTTTGAAGGTGATACCCTTGTTAATCGTATCGAGTTAAAAGGTATTGATTTTAAAGAAGATGGAA
ACATTCTCGGACACAAACTCGAGTACAACTATAACTCACACAATGTATACATCACGGCAGACAAACAAAA
GAATGGAATCAAAGCTAACTTCAAAATTCGCCACAACATTGAAGATGGATCCGTTCAACTAGCAGACCAT
TATCAACAAAATACTCCAATTGGCGATGGCCCTGTCCTTTTACCAGACAACCATTACCTGTCGACACAAT
CTGCCCTTTCGAAAGATCCCAACGAAAAGCGTGACCACATGGTCCTTCTTGAGTTTGTAACTGCTGCTGG
GATTACACATGGCATGGATGAGCTCTACAAATAATGAATTCGAGCTCGGTACCCGGGGATCCTCTAGAGT
CGACCTGCAGGCATGCAAGCTTGGCTGTTTTGGCGGATGAGAGAAGATTTTCAGCCTGATACAGATTAAA
TCAGAACGCAGAAGCGGTCTGATAAAACAGAATTTGCCTGGCGGCAGTAGCGCGGTGGTCCCACCTGACC
CCATGCCGAACTCAGAAGTGAAACGCCGTAGCGCCGATGGTAGTGTGGGGTCCCCCATGCGAGAGTAGGG
AACTGCCAGGCATCAAATAAAACGAAAGGCTCAGTGCAAAGACTGGGCCTTTCGTTTTATCTGTTGTTTG
TCGGTGAACGCTCTCCTGAGTAGGACAAATCCGCCGGGAGCGGATTTGAACGTTGCGAAGCAACGGCCCG
GAGGGTGGCGGGCAGGACGCCCGCCATAAACTGCCAGGCATCAAATTAAGCAGAAGGCCATCCTGACGGA
TGGCCTTTTTGCGTTTCTACAAACTCTTTGTTTATTTTTCTAAATACATTCAAATATGTATCCGCTCATG
AGACAATAACCCTGATAAATGCTTCAATAATATTGAAAAAGGAAGAGTATGAGTATTCAACATTTCCGTG
TCGCCCTTATTCCCTTTTTTGCGGCATTTTGCCTTCCTGTTTTTGCTCACCCAGAAACGCTGGTGAAAGT
AAAAGATGCTGAAGATCAGTTGGGTGCACGAGTGGGTTACATCGAACTGGATCTCAACAGCGGTAAGATC
CTTGAGAGTTTTCGCCCCGAAGAACGTTTTCCAATGATGAGCACTTTTAAAGTTCTGCTATGTGGCGCGG
TATTATCCCGTGTTGACGCCGGGCAAGAGCAACTCGGTCGCCGCATACACTATTCTCAGAATGACTTGGT
TGAGTACTCACCAGTCACAGAAAAGCATCTTACGGATGGCATGACAGTAAGAGAATTATGCAGTGCTGCC
ATAACCATGAGTGATAACACTGCGGCCAACTTACTTCTGACAACGATCGGAGGACCGAAGGAGCTAACCG
CTTTTTTGCACAACATGGGGGATCATGTAACTCGCCTTGATCGTTGGGAACCGGAGCTGAATGAAGCCAT
ACCAAACGACGAGCGTGACACCACGATGCCTGCAGCAATGGCAACAACGTTGCGCAAACTATTAACTGGC
GAACTACTTACTCTAGCTTCCCGGCAACAATTAATAGACTGGATGGAGGCGGATAAAGTTGCAGGACCAC
TTCTGCGCTCGGCCCTTCCGGCTGGCTGGTTTATTGCTGATAAATCTGGAGCCGGTGAGCGTGGGTCTCG
CGGTATCATTGCAGCACTGGGGCCAGATGGTAAGCCCTCCCGTATCGTAGTTATCTACACGACGGGGAGT
CAGGCAACTATGGATGAACGAAATAGACAGATCGCTGAGATAGGTGCCTCACTGATTAAGCATTGGTAAC
TGTCAGACCAAGTTTACTCATATATACTTTAGATTGATT
[125 nt withheld, positions 3540-3664]
C
[141 nt withheld, positions 3666-3806]
CCTTTGACGTTGGAGTCCACGTTCTTT
[37 nt withheld, positions 3834-3870]
ACCCTATCTCGGGCTATTCTTTTGATTTATAAGGGATTTTGCCGATTTCGGCCTATTGGTTAAAAAATGA
GCTGATTTAACAAAAATTTAACGCGAATTTTAACAAAATATTAACGTTTACAATTTAAAAGGATCTAGGT
GAAGATCCTTTTTGATAATCTCATGACCAAAATCCCTTAACGTGAGTTTTCGTTCCACTGAGCGTCAGAC
CCCGTAGAAAAGATCAAAGGATCTTCTTGAGATCCTTTTTTTCTGCGCGTAATCTGCTGCTTGCAAACAA
AAAAACCACCGCTACCAGCGGTGGTTTGTTTGCCGGATCAAGAGCTACCAACTCTTTTTCCGAAGGTAAC
TGGCTTCAGCAGAGCGCAGATACCAAATACTGTCCTTCTAGTGTAGCCGTAGTTAGGCCACCACTTCAAG
AACTCTGTAGCACCGCCTACATACCTCGCTCTGCTAATCCTGTTACCAGTGGCTGCTGCCAGTGGCGATA
AGTCGTGTCTTACCGGGTTGGACTCAAGACGATAGTTACCGGATAAGGCGCAGCGGTCGGGCTGAACGGG
GGGTTCGTGCACACAGCCCAGCTTGGAGCGAACGACCTACACCGAACTGAGATACCTACAGCGTGAGCAT
TGAGAAAGCGCCACGCTTCCCGAAGGGAGAAAGGCGGACAGGTATCCGGTAAGCGGCAGGGTCGGAACAG
GAGAGCGCACGAGGGAGCTTCCAGGGGGAAACGCCTGGTATCTTTATAGTCCTGTCGGGTTTCGCCACCT
CTGACTTGAGCGTCGATTTTTGTGATGCTCGTCAGGGGGGCGGAGCCTATGGAAAAACGCCAGCAACGCG
GCCTTTTTACGGTTCCTGGCCTTTTGCTGGCCTTTTGCTCACATGTTCTTTCCTGCGTTATCCCCTGATT
CTGTGGATAACCGTATTACCGCCTTTGAGTGAGCTGATACCGCTCGCCGCAGCCGAACGACCGAGCGCAG
CGAGTCAGTGAGCGAGGAAGCGGAAGAGCGCCTGATGCGGTATTTTCTCCTTACGCATCTGTGCGGTATT
TCACACCGCATATGGTGCACTCTCAGTACAATCTGCTCTGATGCCGCATAGTTAAGCCAGTATACACTCC
GCTATCGCTACGTGACTGGGTCATGGCTGCGCCCCGACACCCGCCAACACCCGCTGACGCGCCCTGACGG
GCTTGTCTGCTCCCGGCATCCGCTTACAGACAAGCTGTGACCGTCTCCGGGAGCTGCATGTGTCAGAGGT
TTTCACCGTCATCACCGAAACGCGCGAGGCAGCAAGGAGATGGCGCCCAACAGTCCCCCGGCCACGGGGC
CTGCCACCATACCCACGCCGAAACAAGCGCTCATGAGCCCGAAGTGGCGAGCCCGATCTTCCCCATCGGT
GATGTCGGCGATATAGGCGCCAGCAACCGCACCTGTGGCGCCGGTGATGCCGGCCACGATGCGTCCGGCG
TAGAGGATCTAATTCTCATGTTTGACAGCTTATC
Features (pLannotate 1.2.2; 16 found; start..end, strand, type, name):
     96..974     -  CDS            araC: L-arabinose regulatory protein; araC
   1001..1285    +  promoter       araBAD promoter: araBAD; promoter of the L-arabinose operon of E. coli; the araC regulatory gene is transcribed in the opposite direction (Guzman et al., 1995)
   1312..1334    +  RBS            RBS: efficient ribosome binding site from bacteriophage T7 gene 10 (Olins and Rangwala, 1989)
   1351..2064    +  CDS            Cycle 3 GFP: Cycle 3 GFP (Crameri et al., 1996) mammalian codon-optimized
   2066..2122    +  misc_feature   MCS: pUC18/19 multiple cloning site
   2206..2320    +  ncRNA          5S rRNA: Accession: RF00001 - 5S ribosomal RNA
   2324..2410    +  terminator     rrnB T1 terminator: Escherichia coli rrnB; transcription terminator T1 from the E. coli rrnB gene
   2502..2529    +  terminator     rrnB T2 terminator: transcription terminator T2 from the E. coli rrnB gene
   2547..2638    +  promoter       AmpR promoter: bla
   2639..3499    +  CDS            AmpR: β-lactamase; bla; confers resistance to ampicillin, carbenicillin, and related antibiotics
   3541..3921    +  rep_origin     M13 ori (sequence partly withheld): M13 bacteriophage origin of replication; arrow indicates direction of (+) strand synthesis
   4107..4695    +  rep_origin     ori: high-copy-number ColE1/pMB1/pBR322/pUC origin of replication
   4881..5021    -  misc_feature   bom: basis of mobility region from pBR322
   5123..5163    -  CDS            rop (fragment): Rop protein, which maintains plasmids at low copy number; rop
   5162..5349    -  CDS            TcR (fragment): tetracycline efflux protein; tet; confers resistance to tetracycline
   5362..6       +  promoter       tet promoter (fragment) (across the origin): E. coli promoter for tetracycline efflux protein gene
