[The description below was written by a language model from this plasmid's Addgene catalogue record and pLannotate feature annotations shown in this document.]
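Description:
pGLO-GFP-1UAG is a 5,374 bp bacterial expression plasmid built on the Bio-Rad pGLO backbone. It carries a GFP reporter with a single amber (UAG) stop codon added at amino acid position 3. It replicates in E. coli from a high-copy ColE1/pMB1-type origin and is selected with ampicillin through the β-lactamase gene driven by its own promoter. The backbone also contains an M13 phage origin, the pBR322 bom region, and non-functional fragments of rop, the tetracycline resistance gene and the tet promoter, which are leftovers from the plasmid's pBR322 ancestry.

The 723 bp synthetic insert was introduced by Gibson cloning. Its annotated coding region matches Cycle 3 GFP, a brighter variant produced by DNA shuffling. Expression is driven by the araBAD promoter, with the divergently transcribed araC regulator encoded on the same plasmid, so transcription is induced by L-arabinose. A phage T7 gene 10 ribosome binding site lies upstream of the reading frame. Downstream are a pUC-type multiple cloning site, a 5S rRNA segment and the rrnB T1 and T2 terminators.

Because the amber codon falls so early, ordinary translation terminates almost immediately and no fluorescent protein is made. Full-length GFP appears only when the UAG is read through by a suppressor tRNA and its paired aminoacyl-tRNA synthetase, which this plasmid does not encode. Fluorescence therefore serves as a readout of amber suppression efficiency. The associated publication concerns an expression system for tyrosine-sulfated proteins, which suggests the reporter was used to assess that suppression system, although the record does not describe the specific assay.
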