Addgene plasmid #82500: pGLO-GFP-1UAG
Purpose: Expresses GFP with 1 UAG codon at the amino acid position 3
Depositing lab: Chang Liu. Depositing organization: University of California, Irvine. Publication: A second-generation expression system for tyrosine-sulfated proteins and its application in crop protection. Schwessinger B, Li X, Ellinghaus TL, Chan LJ, Wei T, Joe A, Thomas N, Pruitt R, Adams PD, Chern MS, Petzold CJ, Liu CC, Ronald PC. Integr Biol (Camb). 2016 Apr 18;8(4):542-5. doi: 10.1039/c5ib00232j. Epub 2015 Nov 27. PubMed 26611838.
Backbone
  Vector backbone: pGLO
  Backbone manufacturer: Bio-Rad
  Backbone size w/o insert (bp): 4651
  Total vector size (bp): 5374
  Vector type: Bacterial Expression
Growth in bacteria
  Bacterial resistance: Ampicillin, 100 μg/mL
  Growth temperature: 30°C
  Growth strain: DH5alpha
  Growth instructions: The SS320 strain was used in the associated publication.
  Copy number: High Copy
Gene/Insert
  Gene/Insert name: Green Fluorescent Protein with 1 UAG codon (alt name: GFP-1UAG)
  Species: Synthetic
  Insert size (bp): 723
  Mutation: Added an UAG codon at the amino acid position 3
  Promoter: AraBAD
  Cloning method: Gibson Cloning
  Sequencing primers: 5′ GCATTCTGTAACAAAGCGGG; 3′ CTGATTTAATCTGTATCAGG
Terms and licenses: Academic/Nonprofit Terms; Industry Terms: Not Available to Industry
How to cite: pGLO-GFP-1UAG was a gift from Chang Liu (Addgene plasmid # 82500 ; http://n2t.net/addgene:82500 ; RRID:Addgene_82500)
