>Addgene plasmid #82500 | pGLO-GFP-1UAG | addgene partial sequence | sequence record 160387 | ARA_promoter-F 5'-ctgacgctttttatcgcaactctctactg-3'
ATTTTGTTTAACTTTAAGAAGGAGATATACATATGGCTTAGAGCAAAGGAGAAGAACTTTTCACTGGAGT
TGTCCCAATTCTTGTTGAATTAGATGGTGATGTTAATGGGCACAAATTTTCTGTCAGTGGAGAGGGTGAA
GGTGATGCTACATACGGAAAGCTTACCCTTAAATTTATTTGCACTACTGGAAAACTACCTGTTCCATGGC
CAACACTTGTCACTACTTTCTCTTATGGTGTTCAATGCTTTTCCCGTTATCCGGATCATATGAAACGGCA
TGACTTTTTCAAGAGTGCCATGCCCGAAGGTTATGTACAGGAACGCACTATATCTTTCAAAGATGACGGG
AACTACAAGACGCGTGCTGAAGTCAAGTTTGAAGGTGATACCCTTGTTAATCGTATCGAGTTAAAAGGTA
TTGATTTTAAAGAAGATGGAAACATTCTCGGACACAAACTCGAGTACAACTATAACTCACACAATGTATA
CATCACGGCAGACAAACAAAAGAATGGAATCAAAGCTAACTTCAAAATTCGCCACAACATTGAAGATGGA
TCCGTTCAACTAGCAGACCATTATCAACAAAATACTCCAATTGGCGATGGCCCTGTCCTTTTACCAGACA
ACCATTACCTGTCGACACAATCTGCCCTTTCGAAAGATCCCAACGAAAAGCGTGACCACATGGTCCTTCT
TGAGTTTGTAACTGCTGCTGGGATTACACATGGCATGGATGAGCTCTACAAATAATGAATTCGAGCTCGG
TACCCGGGGATCCTCTAGAGTCGACCTGCAGGCATGCAAGCTTGGCTGTTTTGGCGGATGAGAGAAGATT
T
